Addgene plasmid #183892: TALED_Left-ND1-1397C-AD
Purpose: Expresses TALED_Left-ND1-1397C-AD in mammalian cells
Depositing lab: Jin-Soo Kim. Depositing organization: Institute for Basic Science. Publication: Targeted A-to-G base editing in human mitochondrial DNA with programmable deaminases. Cho SI, Lee S, Mok YG, Lim K, Lee J, Lee JM, Chung E, Kim JS. Cell. 2022 May 12;185(10):1764-1776.e12. doi: 10.1016/j.cell.2022.03.039. Epub 2022 Apr 25. PubMed 35472302.
Backbone
  Vector backbone: p3s
  Backbone size w/o insert (bp): 3723
  Total vector size (bp): 6582
  Vector type: Mammalian Expression
Growth in bacteria
  Bacterial resistance: Ampicillin, 100 μg/mL
  Growth temperature: 37°C
  Growth strain: DH5alpha
  Copy number: High Copy
Gene/Insert
  Gene/Insert name: TALED for ND1 mutation
  Species: Synthetic
  Insert size (bp): 2859
  Promoter: pCMV
  Cloning method: Gibson Cloning
  Sequencing primers: 5′ CGCAAATGGGCGGTAGGCGTG; 3′ TAGAAGGCACAGTCGAGG
Terms and licenses: Academic/Nonprofit Terms; Industry Terms: Not Available to Industry
How to cite: TALED_Left-ND1-1397C-AD was a gift from Jin-Soo Kim (Addgene plasmid # 183892 ; http://n2t.net/addgene:183892 ; RRID:Addgene_183892)
