[The description below was written by a language model from this plasmid's Addgene catalogue record and pLannotate feature annotations shown in this document.]
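Description:
TALED_Left-ND1-1397C-AD is a mammalian expression plasmid of about 6.6 kb, built on the p3s backbone. It encodes the left half of a TALE-linked deaminase (TALED) pair aimed at a site in the human mitochondrial ND1 gene. It is propagated in E. coli from a high-copy ColE1/pUC-type origin under ampicillin selection (AmpR with its own promoter). The backbone also carries non-functional remnants, including fragments of an SV40 promoter, a bleomycin-resistance gene, lacI and the bom region, plus a lac promoter/operator. No intact mammalian selection marker is annotated, which is consistent with transient transfection.

The synthetic insert of roughly 2.9 kb is driven by the CMV enhancer and immediate-early promoter and terminated by the bGH polyadenylation signal. A T7 promoter lies just upstream of the coding region. The open reading frame begins with an N-terminal fragment of human SOD2, which presumably serves as a mitochondrial targeting sequence, followed by an HA epitope tag for detection. Next come AvrBs3-derived TALE N- and C-terminal segments. These flank an unannotated stretch that most likely holds the custom repeat array specifying the ND1 target. A further short unannotated region precedes a TadA-type adenosine deaminase domain. From the construct name, that region probably encodes the "1397C" split half of a DddA cytosine deaminase, although the feature table does not identify it.

According to the associated publication title, such constructs are used for programmable A-to-G base editing of human mitochondrial DNA. The "Left" designation suggests the plasmid is meant to be co-expressed with a matching right-arm construct, but the record does not describe that partner.
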