Features (pLannotate 1.2.2; 21 found; start..end, strand, type, name):
     85..137     -  misc_feature   bom (fragment): basis of mobility region from pBR322
    292..671     +  enhancer       CMV enhancer: human cytomegalovirus immediate early enhancer
    672..875     +  promoter       CMV promoter: human cytomegalovirus (CMV) immediate early promoter
    871..904     +  LTR            5' LTR (truncated) (fragment): truncated 5' long terminal repeat (LTR) from HIV-1
    920..938     +  promoter       T7 promoter: promoter for bacteriophage T7 RNA polymerase
    948..1046    +  CDS            SOD2 (fragment): SODM_HUMAN - Experimental evidence at protein level: Swiss-Prot protein existence level 1. Destroys superoxide anion radicals which are normally produced within the cells and which are toxic to biological systems. From Homo sapiens (Human).
   1065..1091    +  CDS            HA: HA (human influenza hemagglutinin) epitope tag
   1137..1643    +  CDS            avrBs3 (fragment): AVRB3_XANEU - Experimental evidence at protein level: Swiss-Prot protein existence level 1. Avirulence protein. Acts as a transcription factor in C.annuum plants. In susceptible plants lacking the Bs3 resistance gene induces expression of a number of genes, including genes homologous to a family of auxin-induced genes, alpha-expansin genes, pectate lyase, anthocyanidin glucoside rhamnosyl transferase and at least one transcription factor, UPA20. Their expression leads to plant hypertrophy in mesophyll cells, probably mainly mediated by UPA20 (PubMed:17962565). In resistant plants induces the h
   3030..3149    +  CDS            avrBs3 (fragment): AVRB3_XANEU - Experimental evidence at protein level: Swiss-Prot protein existence level 1. Avirulence protein. Acts as a transcription factor in C.annuum plants. In susceptible plants lacking the Bs3 resistance gene induces expression of a number of genes, including genes homologous to a family of auxin-induced genes, alpha-expansin genes, pectate lyase, anthocyanidin glucoside rhamnosyl transferase and at least one transcription factor, UPA20. Their expression leads to plant hypertrophy in mesophyll cells, probably mainly mediated by UPA20 (PubMed:17962565). In resistant plants induces the h
   3300..3791    +  CDS            tadA: TADA_ECOLI - Also known as yfhC. Experimental evidence at protein level: Swiss-Prot protein existence level 1. Catalyzes the deamination of adenosine to inosine at the wobble position 34 of tRNA(Arg2). Essential for cell viability. From Escherichia coli (strain K12).
   3858..4082    +  polyA_signal   bGH poly(A) signal: bovine growth hormone polyadenylation signal
   4086..4107    +  promoter       SV40 promoter (fragment): SV40 enhancer and early promoter
   4160..4318    +  CDS            ble (fragment): BLE_KLEPN - Experimental evidence at protein level: Swiss-Prot protein existence level 1. Binding protein with a strong affinity to the bleomycin family of antibiotics. Binds to CL990; an antimitotic-antibiotic compound. From Klebsiella pneumoniae.
   4313..4434    +  polyA_signal   SV40 poly(A) signal: SV40 polyadenylation signal
   4507..4523    -  protein_bind   lac operator: The lac repressor binds to the lac operator to inhibit transcription in E. coli. This inhibition can be relieved by adding lactose or isopropyl-β-D-thiogalactopyranoside (IPTG). lac repressor encoded by lacI
   4531..4561    -  promoter       lac promoter: promoter for the E. coli lac operon
   4576..4597    -  protein_bind   CAP binding site: CAP binding activates transcription in the presence of cAMP. E. coli catabolite activator protein
   4610..4702    -  CDS            lacI (fragment): lac repressor; lacI; The lac repressor binds to the lac operator to inhibit transcription in E. coli. This inhibition can be relieved by adding lactose or isopropyl-β-D-thiogalactopyranoside (IPTG).
   4885..5473    -  rep_origin     ori: high-copy-number ColE1/pMB1/pBR322/pUC origin of replication
   5644..6504    -  CDS            AmpR: β-lactamase; bla; confers resistance to ampicillin, carbenicillin, and related antibiotics
   6505..26      -  promoter       AmpR promoter (across the origin): bla
>Addgene plasmid #183892 | TALED_Left-ND1-1397C-AD | addgene full sequence | sequence record 360275 | Addgene NGS Result
AAAAATAAACAAATAGGGGTTCCGCGCACATTTCCCCGAAAAGTGCCACCTGACGTCGACGGATCGGGAG
ATCTCCCGATCCCCTATGGTGCACTCTCAGTACAATCTGCTCTGATGCCGCATAGTTAAGCCAGTATCTG
CTCCCTGCTTGTGTGTTGGAGGTCGCTGAGTAGTGCGCGAGCAAAATTTAAGCTACAACAAGGCAAGGCT
TGACCGACAATTGCATGAAGAATCTGCTTAGGGTTAGGCGTTTTGCGCTGCTTCGCGATGTACGGGCCAG
ATATACGCGTTGACATTGATTATTGACTAGTTATTAATAGTAATCAATTACGGGGTCATTAGTTCATAGC
CCATATATGGAGTTCCGCGTTACATAACTTACGGTAAATGGCCCGCCTGGCTGACCGCCCAACGACCCCC
GCCCATTGACGTCAATAATGACGTATGTTCCCATAGTAACGCCAATAGGGACTTTCCATTGACGTCAATG
GGTGGAGTATTTACGGTAAACTGCCCACTTGGCAGTACATCAAGTGTATCATATGCCAAGTACGCCCCCT
ATTGACGTCAATGACGGTAAATGGCCCGCCTGGCATTATGCCCAGTACATGACCTTATGGGACTTTCCTA
CTTGGCAGTACATCTACGTATTAGTCATCGCTATTACCATGGTGATGCGGTTTTGGCAGTACATCAATGG
GCGTGGATAGCGGTTTGACTCACGGGGATTTCCAAGTCTCCACCCCATTGACGTCAATGGGAGTTTGTTT
TGGCACCAAAATCAACGGGACTTTCCAAAATGTCGTAACAACTCCGCCCCATTGACGCAAATGGGCGGTA
GGCGTGTACGGTGGGAGGTCTATATAAGCAGAGCTCTCTGGCTAACTAGAGAACCCACTGCTTACTGGCT
TATCGAAATTAATACGACTCACTATAGGGAGATGGCTCTTAGTCGAGCCGTCTGTGGTACTTCCCGACAG
CTTGCTCCAGTCTTGGGGTACCTTGGCTCCCGACAAAAGCACTCTCTCCCTGATTACCCTTACGATGTAC
CTGACTACGCCGGCTACCCTTACGACGTACCAGATTACGCTGGATATCCATACGATGTCCCTGATTATGC
TGGGATCCGAATTCAAGATCTACGCACGCTCGGCTACAGCCAGCAGCAACAGGAGAAGATCAAACCGAAG
GTTCGTTCGACAGTGGCGCAGCACCACGAGGCACTGGTCGGCCATGGGTTTACACACGCGCACATCGTTG
CGCTCAGCCAACACCCGGCAGCGTTAGGGACCGTCGCTGTCAAGTATCAGGACATGATCGCAGCGTTGCC
AGAGGCGACACACGAAGCGATCGTTGGCGTCGGCAAACAGTGGTCCGGCGCACGCGCTCTGGAGGCCTTG
CTCACGGTGGCGGGAGAGTTGAGAGGTCCACCGTTACAGTTGGACACAGGCCAACTTCTCAAGATTGCAA
AACGTGGCGGCGTGACCGCAGTGGAGGCAGTGCATGCATGGCGCAATGCACTGACGGGTGCCCCCCTGAA
CCTCACTCCTGATCAAGTCGTCGCTATTGCATCACACGATGGTGGAAAGCAGGCTCTCGAGACAGTCCAA
CGGCTGTTGCCTGTTCTGTGCCAAGCACATGGATTGACCCCAGATCAAGTTGTGGCCATCGCAAGTAACG
GAGGCGGGAAGCAAGCACTTGAAACCGTCCAAAGACTGTTGCCTGTCCTTTGCCAGGATCACGGCCTCAC
ACCCGCCCAGGTTGTTGCTATTGCAAGCAACATCGGAGGGAAACAAGCTTTGGAAACCGTGCAGCGCCTT
TTGCCAGTTCTCTGTCAAGATCACGGGTTGACACCAGATCAGGTGGTGGCCATTGCAAGCAATAATGGTG
GCAAGCAAGCCCTCGAAACCGTCCAAAGGCTCCTTCCTGTCTTGTGTCAGGCACATGGCCTCACTCCAGA
CCAGGTGGTGGCAATCGCTTCTCATGATGGAGGAAAACAAGCACTTGAGACTGTTCAGCGGCTTTTGCCT
GTTCTTTGCCAAGACCATGGACTTACCCCAGACCAGGTCGTTGCCATCGCCTCACATGACGGTGGAAAGC
AGGCCTTGGAAACAGTGCAACGCTTGCTCCCCGTTCTGTGCCAAGCTCATGGTTTGACACCAGCACAGGT
TGTCGCCATCGCTAGCAATGGGGGTGGCAAACAGGCACTTGAAACAGTGCAACGGTTGTTGCCCGTCTTG
TGTCAGGACCATGGGCTTACCCCTGCACAGGTCGTGGCAATTGCCTCCAACATCGGGGGGAAGCAAGCCC
TTGAAACTGTCCAGCGCCTGTTGCCAGTTCTTTGTCAAGCCCATGGATTGACTCCCGACCAGGTGGTCGC
AATTGCAAGTAACAACGGTGGGAAACAGGCTTTGGAGACTGTGCAGAGACTTCTTCCCGTGTTGTGCCAA
GCACATGGCCTCACCCCAGCTCAGGTTGTTGCTATTGCATCTCACGACGGCGGAAAGCAAGCTCTCGAGA
CAGTCCAGAGGTTGCTTCCTGTCCTTTGCCAGGACCACGGTCTTACACCTGACCAAGTTGTCGCCATCGC
CTCCCATGATGGTGGGAAACAGGCCCTGGAAACTGTGCAGCGCCTTCTGCCTGTCCTCTGTCAGGCCCAC
GGATTGACACCCGAGCAGGTGGTCGCCATTGCTTCTAACAACGGGGGCAAGCAGGCACTTGAGACTGTCC
AGAGGCTCCTCCCCGTTCTTTGTCAAGCACATGGCCTGACTCCAGCCCAAGTTGTCGCCATTGCCAGTAA
TGGTGGTGGTAAGCAGGCCCTGGAGACTGTGCAAAGGCTTCTGCCAGTTTTGTGCCAAGCTCATGGTCTG
ACTCCAGCCCAAGTTGTCGCCATTGCCAGTAATGGTGGTGGTAAGCAGGCCCTGGAGACTGTGCAAAGGC
TTCTGCCAGTTTTGTGCCAAGCACACGGTCTGACTCCGGAACAGGTGGTGGCGATTGCAAGCAACGGCGG
CGGCAAACAGGCTCTAGAGAGCATTGTTGCCCAGCTCTCCAGACCTGATCCGGCGCTAGCCGCGTTGACA
AATGATCATCTTGTTGCTCTTGCTTGTCTTGGCGGACGACCTGCCCTGGATGCTGTGAAAAAGGGGTTGC
TAGTCGGCAGTGCCATACCTGTGAAGCGGGGAGCAACAGGGGAGACAAAGGTGTTCACAGGCAACTCTAA
CAGTCCAAAGAGCCCCACCAAAGGCGGGTGTTCAGGAAGCGAAACTCCTGGTACCTCAGAGTCCGCTACT
CCCGAATCCTCTGAGGTGGAGTTTTCCCACGAGTACTGGATGAGACATGCCCTGACCCTGGCCAAGAGGG
CACGGGATGAGAGGGAGGTGCCTGTGGGAGCCGTGCTGGTGCTGAACAATAGAGTGATCGGCGAGGGCTG
GAACAGAGCCATCGGCCTGCACGACCCAACAGCCCATGCCGAAATTATGGCCCTGAGACAGGGCGGCCTG
GTCATGCAGAACTACAGACTGATTGACGCCACCCTGTACGTGACATTCGAGCCTTGCGTGATGTGCGCCG
GCGCCATGATCCACTCTAGGATCGGCCGCGTGGTGTTTGGCGTGAGGAACTCAAAAAGAGGCGCCGCAGG
CTCCCTGATGAACGTGCTGAACTACCCCGGCATGAATCACCGCGTCGAAATTACCGAGGGAATCCTGGCA
GATGAATGTGCCGCCCTGCTGTGCGATTTCTATCGGATGCCTAGACAGGTGTTCAATGCTCAGAAGAAGG
CCCAGAGCTCCATCAACTAGTCAGGGCCCTATTCTATAGGTGTCACCTAAATGCTAGAGCTCGCTGATCA
GCCTCGACTGTGCCTTCTAGTTGCCAGCCATCTGTTGTTTGCCCCTCCCCCGTGCCTTCCTTGACCCTGG
AAGGTGCCACTCCCACTGTCCTTTCCTAATAAAATGAGGAAATTGCATCGCATTGTCTGAGTAGGTGTCA
TTCTATTCTGGGGGGTGGGGTGGGGCAGGACAGCAAGGGGGAGGATTGGGAAGACAATAGCAGGCATGCT
GGGGATGCGGTGGGCTCTATGGCTTCTGAGGCGGAAAGAACCAGCTGGGGCTCTAGGGGGTATCCCCACG
CTGCAGTGAGCGGGACTCTGGGGTTCGAAATGACCGACCAAGCGACGCCCAACCTGCCATCACGAGATTT
CGATTCCACCGCCGCCTTCTATGAAAGGTTGGGCTTCGGAATCGTTTTCCGGGACGCCGGCTGGATGATC
CTCCAGCGCGGGGATCTCATGCTGGAGTTCTTCGCCCACCCCAACTTGTTTATTGCAGCTTATAATGGTT
ACAAATAAAGCAATAGCATCACAAATTTCACAAATAAAGCATTTTTTTCACTGCATTCTAGTTGTGGTTT
GTCCAAACTCATCAATGTATCTTATCATGTCTGTATACCGTCGACCTCTAGCTAGAGCTTGGCGTAATCA
TGGTCATAGCTGTTTCCTGTGTGAAATTGTTATCCGCTCACAATTCCACACAACATACGAGCCGGAAGCA
TAAAGTGTAAAGCCTGGGGTGCCTAATGAGTGAGCTAACTCACATTAATTGCGTTGCGCTCACTGCCCGC
TTTCCAGTCGGGAAACCTGTCGTGCCAGCTGCATTAATGAATCGGCCAACGCGCGGGGAGAGGCGGTTTG
CGTATTGGGCGCTCTTCCGCTTCCTCGCTCACTGACTCGCTGCGCTCGGTCGTTCGGCTGCGGCGAGCGG
TATCAGCTCACTCAAAGGCGGTAATACGGTTATCCACAGAATCAGGGGATAACGCAGGAAAGAACATGTG
AGCAAAAGGCCAGCAAAAGGCCAGGAACCGTAAAAAGGCCGCGTTGCTGGCGTTTTTCCATAGGCTCCGC
CCCCCTGACGAGCATCACAAAAATCGACGCTCAAGTCAGAGGTGGCGAAACCCGACAGGACTATAAAGAT
ACCAGGCGTTTCCCCCTGGAAGCTCCCTCGTGCGCTCTCCTGTTCCGACCCTGCCGCTTACCGGATACCT
GTCCGCCTTTCTCCCTTCGGGAAGCGTGGCGCTTTCTCATAGCTCACGCTGTAGGTATCTCAGTTCGGTG
TAGGTCGTTCGCTCCAAGCTGGGCTGTGTGCACGAACCCCCCGTTCAGCCCGACCGCTGCGCCTTATCCG
GTAACTATCGTCTTGAGTCCAACCCGGTAAGACACGACTTATCGCCACTGGCAGCAGCCACTGGTAACAG
GATTAGCAGAGCGAGGTATGTAGGCGGTGCTACAGAGTTCTTGAAGTGGTGGCCTAACTACGGCTACACT
AGAAGAACAGTATTTGGTATCTGCGCTCTGCTGAAGCCAGTTACCTTCGGAAAAAGAGTTGGTAGCTCTT
GATCCGGCAAACAAACCACCGCTGGTAGCGGTGGTTTTTTTGTTTGCAAGCAGCAGATTACGCGCAGAAA
AAAAGGATCTCAAGAAGATCCTTTGATCTTTTCTACGGGGTCTGACGCTCAGTGGAACGAAAACTCACGT
TAAGGGATTTTGGTCATGAGATTATCAAAAAGGATCTTCACCTAGATCCTTTTAAATTAAAAATGAAGTT
TTAAATCAATCTAAAGTATATATGAGTAAACTTGGTCTGACAGTTACCAATGCTTAATCAGTGAGGCACC
TATCTCAGCGATCTGTCTATTTCGTTCATCCATAGTTGCCTGACTCCCCGTCGTGTAGATAACTACGATA
CGGGAGGGCTTACCATCTGGCCCCAGTGCTGCAATGATACCGCGAGATCCACGCTCACCGGCTCCAGATT
TATCAGCAATAAACCAGCCAGCCGGAAGGGCCGAGCGCAGAAGTGGTCCTGCAACTTTATCCGCCTCCAT
CCAGTCTATTAATTGTTGCCGGGAAGCTAGAGTAAGTAGTTCGCCAGTTAATAGTTTGCGCAACGTTGTT
GCCATTGCTACAGGCATCGTGGTGTCACGCTCGTCGTTTGGTATGGCTTCATTCAGCTCCGGTTCCCAAC
GATCAAGGCGAGTTACATGATCCCCCATGTTGTGCAAAAAAGCGGTTAGCTCCTTCGGTCCTCCGATCGT
TGTCAGAAGTAAGTTGGCCGCAGTGTTATCACTCATGGTTATGGCAGCACTGCATAATTCTCTTACTGTC
ATGCCATCCGTAAGATGCTTTTCTGTGACTGGTGAGTACTCAACCAAGTCATTCTGAGAATAGTGTATGC
GGCGACCGAGTTGCTCTTGCCCGGCGTCAATACGGGATAATACCGCGCCACATAGCAGAACTTTAAAAGT
GCTCATCATTGGAAAACGTTCTTCGGGGCGAAAACTCTCAAGGATCTTACCGCTGTTGAGATCCAGTTCG
ATGTAACCCACTCGTGCACCCAACTGATCTTCAGCATCTTTTACTTTCACCAGCGTTTCTGGGTGAGCAA
AAACAGGAAGGCAAAATGCCGCAAAAAAGGGAATAAGGGCGACACGGAAATGTTGAATACTCATACTCTT
CCTTTTTCAATATTATTGAAGCATTTATCAGGGTTATTGTCTCATGAGCGGATACATATTTGAATGTATT
TAG
